Addgene plasmid #191607: E3_pENTR_L3-L2_HD_G1333-DddA11-N
Purpose: ptpTALECD_v2mod vector assembly, Entry clone 1 with attL2 and L3
Depositing lab: Shin-ichi Arimura.
Backbone
  Vector backbone: PINII
  Vector type: Other
Growth in bacteria
  Bacterial resistance: Kanamycin, 50 μg/mL
  Growth temperature: 37°C
  Growth strain: DH5alpha
  Copy number: High Copy
Gene/Insert
  Gene/Insert name: C- and N termini of platinum TALEN, a half of the evolved DddA (DddA11), and a uracil glycosylase inhibitor
  Species: Synthetic
  Cloning method: Ligation Independent Cloning
Terms and licenses: Academic/Nonprofit Terms; Industry Terms: Not Available to Industry
Depositor comments: Multisite Gateway entry vector to express one hand of pTALECD_v2mod-UGI
How to cite: E3_pENTR_L3-L2_HD_G1333-DddA11-N was a gift from Shin-ichi Arimura (Addgene plasmid # 191607 ; http://n2t.net/addgene:191607 ; RRID:Addgene_191607)
