[The description below was written by a language model from this plasmid's Addgene catalogue record and pLannotate feature annotations shown in this document.]
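Description:
E3_pENTR_L3-L2_HD_G1333-DddA11-N is a Multisite Gateway entry clone, about 4.1 kb, used as one building block in assembling ptpTALECD_v2mod vectors, TALE-based cytidine deaminase base editors. It is maintained in E. coli as a high-copy plasmid through a ColE1/pUC-type origin and selected with kanamycin via the aph(3')-Ia KanR gene. The rrnB T1 and T2 terminators typical of pENTR-style backbones lie upstream of the recombination cassette. The catalogue lists the backbone as "PINII" without further explanation.

The payload lies between attL3 and attL2, so an LR reaction places it at a defined position and orientation alongside other entry clones in a destination vector. The synthetic insert encodes one "hand" of the editor. It comprises TALE N-terminal and C-terminal scaffold segments from platinum TALEN (annotated as avrXa10 and avrBs3 homologues), followed by one half of the evolved double-stranded-DNA cytidine deaminase DddA11, then a uracil glycosylase inhibitor (UGI) that prevents excision of the uracil produced by deamination. The name indicates the N-terminal half of a split at G1333, which would be active only when paired with the complementary half on the partner TALE.

Between the two TALE scaffold segments sits a lacZα stuffer with lac promoter/operator, T7 and T3 promoters and a pBluescript MCS remnant. This is presumably a placeholder to be replaced by the custom TALE repeat array, with "HD" likely denoting the last half-repeat's RVD, though the record does not say so. No eukaryotic promoter or organelle-targeting sequence is annotated in this clone; such elements would presumably come from the other Gateway components.
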