Features (pLannotate 1.2.2; 21 found; start..end, strand, type, name):
    139..549     +  CDS            avrXa10 (fragment): AVX10_XANOO - Experimental evidence at protein level: Swiss-Prot protein existence level 1. Avirulence protein. Induces the hypersensitive response (HR)in rice plants carrying the resistance gene Xa10. Activity depends on the presence of the core repeat domains; replacement with repeat domains from other proteins (AvrBs3 of X.euvesicatoria (AC P14727) or AvrXa7 of this organism) does not elicit the HR. Probably acts as a transcription factor in its host plant (rice) to induce plant resistance or disease. From Xanthomonas oryzae pv. oryzae.
    551..569     -  rep_origin     f1 ori (fragment): f1 bacteriophage origin of replication; arrow indicates direction of (+) strand synthesis
    574..729     -  CDS            lacZα (fragment): LacZα fragment of β-galactosidase; lacZ fragment
    737..755     +  promoter       T7 promoter: promoter for bacteriophage T7 RNA polymerase
    764..785     -  misc_feature   MCS (fragment): pBluescript multiple cloning site
    803..821     -  promoter       T3 promoter: promoter for bacteriophage T3 RNA polymerase
    866..882     -  protein_bind   lac operator: The lac repressor binds to the lac operator to inhibit transcription in E. coli. This inhibition can be relieved by adding lactose or isopropyl-β-D-thiogalactopyranoside (IPTG). lac repressor encoded by lacI
    890..920     -  promoter       lac promoter: promoter for the E. coli lac operon
    935..956     -  protein_bind   CAP binding site: CAP binding activates transcription in the presence of cAMP. E. coli catabolite activator protein
   1055..1174    +  CDS            avrBs3 (fragment): AVRB3_XANEU - Experimental evidence at protein level: Swiss-Prot protein existence level 1. Avirulence protein. Acts as a transcription factor in C.annuum plants. In susceptible plants lacking the Bs3 resistance gene induces expression of a number of genes, including genes homologous to a family of auxin-induced genes, alpha-expansin genes, pectate lyase, anthocyanidin glucoside rhamnosyl transferase and at least one transcription factor, UPA20. Their expression leads to plant hypertrophy in mesophyll cells, probably mainly mediated by UPA20 (PubMed:17962565). In resistant plants induces the h
   1175..1315    +  CDS            dddA (fragment): DDDA_BURC1 - Experimental evidence at protein level: Swiss-Prot protein existence level 1. Toxic component of a toxin-immunity protein module, which functions as a cellular contact-dependent growth inhibition (CDI) system. CDI modules allow bacteria to communicate with and inhibit the growth of closely related neighboring bacteria in a contact-dependent fashion. Bacteria that have this module inhibit or kill bacteria without it, giving them a growth advantage. Probably specifically inhibited by cognate immunity protein DddI (Probable). The C-terminal 163 residue fragment has double-stranded DN
   1328..1576    +  CDS            UGI: UNGI_BPPB2 - Experimental evidence at protein level: Swiss-Prot protein existence level 1. This protein binds specifically and reversibly to the host uracil-DNA glycosylase, preventing removal of uracil residues from PBS2 DNA by the host uracil-excision repair system. From Bacillus phage PBS2 (Bacteriophage PBS2).
   1601..1700    -  protein_bind   attL2: mutant version of attL; recombination site for the Gateway® LR reaction LR Clonase™
   1731..1749    -  promoter       T7 promoter: promoter for bacteriophage T7 RNA polymerase
   1883..2692    +  CDS            KanR: aminoglycoside phosphotransferase; aph(3')-Ia; confers resistance to kanamycin in bacteria or G418 (Geneticin®) in eukaryotes
   2839..3427    +  rep_origin     ori: high-copy-number ColE1/pMB1/pBR322/pUC origin of replication
   3610..3702    +  CDS            lacI (fragment): lac repressor; lacI; The lac repressor binds to the lac operator to inhibit transcription in E. coli. This inhibition can be relieved by adding lactose or isopropyl-β-D-thiogalactopyranoside (IPTG).
   3757..3784    -  terminator     rrnB T2 terminator: transcription terminator T2 from the E. coli rrnB gene
   3916..3959    +  terminator     rrnB T1 terminator: Escherichia coli rrnB; transcription terminator T1 from the E. coli rrnB gene
   4006..4042    -  CDS            lacZα (fragment): LacZα fragment of β-galactosidase; lacZ fragment
   4059..79      +  protein_bind   attL3 (across the origin): mutant version of attL; recombination site for the Gateway® LR reaction LR Clonase™
>Addgene plasmid #191607 | E3_pENTR_L3-L2_HD_G1333-DddA11-N | addgene full sequence | sequence record 379194 | Addgene NGS Result
TGACTGATAGTGACCTGTTCGTTGCAACAAATTGATGAGCAATGCTTTTTTATAATGCCAACTTTGTATA
ATAAAGTTGATAAGGAGACCGCCGCTGCCAAGTTCGAGAGACAGCACATGGACAGCATCGATATCGCCGA
TCTACGCACGCTCGGCTACAGCCAGCAGCAACAGGAGAAGATCAAACCGAAGGTTCGTTCGACAGTGGCG
CAGCACCACGAGGCACTGGTCGGCCACGGGTTTACACACGCGCACATCGTTGCGTTAAGCCAACACCCGG
CAGCGTTAGGGACCGTCGCTGTCAAGTATCAGGACATGATCGCAGCGTTGCCAGAGGCGACACACGAAGC
GATCGTTGGCGTCGGCAAACAGTGGTCCGGCGCACGCGCTCTGGAGGCCTTGCTCACGGTGGCGGGAGAG
TTGAGAGGTCCACCGTTACAGTTGGACACAGGCCAACTTCTCAAGATTGCAAAACGTGGCGGCGTGACCG
CAGTGGAGGCAGTGCATGCATGGCGCAATGCACTGACGGGTGCCCCGCTCAAGGAGACGGGCGCCGCTAC
AGGGCGCGTCCCATTCGCCATTCAGGCTGCGCAACTGTTGGGAAGGGCGATCGGTGCGGGCCTCTTCGCT
ATTACGCCAGCTGGCGAAAGGGGGATGTGCTGCAAGGCGATTAAGTTGGGTAACGCCAGGGTTTTCCCAG
TCACGACGTTGTAAAACGACGGCCAGTGAGCGCGCGTAATACGACTCACTATAGGGCGAATTGGGTACCG
GGCCCCCCCTCGAGGCCCTCCAGCTTTTGTTCCCTTTAGTGAGGGTTAATTGCGCGCTTGGCGTAATCAT
GGTCATAGCTGTTTCCTGTGTGAAATTGTTATCCGCTCACAATTCCACACAACATACGAGCCGGAAGCAT
AAAGTGTAAAGCCTGGGGTGCCTAATGAGTGAGCTAACTCACATTAATTGCGTTGCGCTCACTGCCCGCT
TTCCACCGGTCGTCTCCACCCCTGAGCAGGTAGTGGCTATTGCATCCCACGACGGGGGCAGACCCGCACT
GGAGTCAATTGTTGCCCAGTTATCTCGCCCTGATCCGGCGTTGGCCGCGTTGACCAACGACCACCTCGTC
GCCTTGGCCTGCCTCGGCGGGCGTCCTGCGCTGGATGCAGTGAAAAAGGGATTGGGGGGATCTGGTAGCT
ATGCGTTAGGACCCTATCAGATTTCAGCTCCTCAATTGCCTGCCTATAATGGGCAAACTGTTGGCACCTT
TTACTACGTCAATGATGCTGGAGGGTTAGAATCCAAGGTGTTCATAAGTGGTGGTTCTGGAGGTAGTACG
AATCTTTCGGACATCATAGAGAAGGAAACTGGAAAACAGCTCGTTATCCAAGAGAGCATTCTCATGTTGC
CAGAAGAAGTTGAAGAGGTTATAGGCAACAAACCGGAATCTGACATTCTGGTACATACCGCTTATGATGA
GTCAACAGATGAGAACGTCATGCTTTTGACATCTGATGCACCAGAATACAAACCTTGGGCACTTGTGATT
CAGGATTCCAATGGTGAGAACAAGATCAAGATGCTATGATAACTCGAGCGATCCTCTAGAACCCAGCTTT
CTTGTACAAAGTTGGCATTATAAGAAAGCATTGCTTATCAATTTGTTGCAACGAACAGGTCACTATCAGT
CAAAATAAAATCATTATTTGCCATCCAGCTGCAGGGCGGCCGCGATATCCCCTATAGTGAGTCGTATTAC
ATGGTCATAGCTGTTTCCTGGCAGCTCTGGCCCGTGTCTCAAAATCTCTGATGTTACATTGCACAAGATA
AAAATATATCATCATGAACAATAAAACTGTCTGCTTACATAAACAGTAATACAAGGGGTGTTATGAGCCA
TATTCAACGGGAAACGTCGAGGCCGCGATTAAATTCCAACATGGATGCTGATTTATATGGGTATAAATGG
GCTCGCGATAATGTCGGGCAATCAGGTGCGACAATCTATCGCTTGTATGGGAAGCCCGATGCGCCAGAGT
TGTTTCTGAAACATGGCAAAGGTAGCGTTGCCAATGATGTTACAGATGAGATGGTCAGACTAAACTGGCT
GACGGAATTTATGCCTCTTCCGACCATCAAGCATTTTATCCGTACTCCTGATGATGCATGGTTACTCACC
ACTGCGATCCCCGGAAAAACAGCATTCCAGGTATTAGAAGAATATCCTGATTCAGGTGAAAATATTGTTG
ATGCGCTGGCAGTGTTCCTGCGCCGGTTGCATTCGATTCCTGTTTGTAATTGTCCTTTTAACAGCGATCG
CGTATTTCGCCTTGCTCAGGCGCAATCACGAATGAATAACGGTTTGGTTGATGCGAGTGATTTTGATGAC
GAGCGTAATGGCTGGCCTGTTGAACAAGTCTGGAAAGAAATGCATAAACTTTTGCCATTCTCACCGGATT
CAGTCGTCACTCATGGTGATTTCTCACTTGATAACCTTATTTTTGACGAGGGGAAATTAATAGGTTGTAT
TGATGTTGGACGAGTCGGAATCGCAGACCGATACCAGGATCTTGCCATCCTATGGAACTGCCTCGGTGAG
TTTTCTCCTTCATTACAGAAACGGCTTTTTCAAAAATATGGTATTGATAATCCTGATATGAATAAATTGC
AGTTTCATTTGATGCTCGATGAGTTTTTCTAATCAGAATTGGTTAATTGGTTGTAACACTGGCAGAGCAT
TACGCTGACTTGACGGGACGGCGCAAGCTCATGACCAAAATCCCTTAACGTGAGTTACGCGTCGTTCCAC
TGAGCGTCAGACCCCGTAGAAAAGATCAAAGGATCTTCTTGAGATCCTTTTTTTCTGCGCGTAATCTGCT
GCTTGCAAACAAAAAAACCACCGCTACCAGCGGTGGTTTGTTTGCCGGATCAAGAGCTACCAACTCTTTT
TCCGAAGGTAACTGGCTTCAGCAGAGCGCAGATACCAAATACTGTTCTTCTAGTGTAGCCGTAGTTAGGC
CACCACTTCAAGAACTCTGTAGCACCGCCTACATACCTCGCTCTGCTAATCCTGTTACCAGTGGCTGCTG
CCAGTGGCGATAAGTCGTGTCTTACCGGGTTGGACTCAAGACGATAGTTACCGGATAAGGCGCAGCGGTC
GGGCTGAACGGGGGGTTCGTGCACACAGCCCAGCTTGGAGCGAACGACCTACACCGAACTGAGATACCTA
CAGCGTGAGCTATGAGAAAGCGCCACGCTTCCCGAAGGGAGAAAGGCGGACAGGTATCCGGTAAGCGGCA
GGGTCGGAACAGGAGAGCGCACGAGGGAGCTTCCAGGGGGAAACGCCTGGTATCTTTATAGTCCTGTCGG
GTTTCGCCACCTCTGACTTGAGCGTCGATTTTTGTGATGCTCGTCAGGGGGGCGGAGCCTATGGAAAAAC
GCCAGCAACGCGGCCTTTTTACGGTTCCTGGCCTTTTGCTGGCCTTTTGCTCACATGTTCTTTCCTGCGT
TATCCCCTGATTCTGTGGATAACCGTATTACCGCCTTTGAGTGAGCTGATACCGCTCGCCGCAGCCGAAC
GACCGAGCGCAGCGAGTCAGTGAGCGAGGAAGCGGAAGAGCGCCCAATACGCAAACCGCCTCTCCCCGCG
CGTTGGCCGATTCATTAATGCAGCTGGCACGACAGGTTTCCCGACTGGAAAGCGGGCAGTGAGCGCAACG
CAATTAATACGCGTACCGCTAGCCAGGAAGAGTTTGTAGAAACGCAAAAAGGCCATCCGTCAGGATGGCC
TTCTGCTTAGTTTGATGCCTGGCAGTTTATGGCGGGCGTCCTGCCCGCCACCCTCCGGGCCGTTGCTTCA
CAACGTTCAAATCCGCTCCCGGCGGATTTGTCCTACTCAGGAGAGCGTTCACCGACAAACAACAGATAAA
ACGAAAGGCCCAGTCTTCCGACTGAGCCTTTCGTTTTATTTGATGCCTGGCAGTTCCCTACTCTCGCGTT
AACGCTAGCATGGATGTTTTCCCAGTCACGACGTTGTAAAACGACGGCCAGTCTTAAGCTCGGGCCCCAA
ATAATGATTTTATTT
